>Addgene plasmid #190009 | TTR C10S E63C | addgene full sequence | sequence record 373350 | Addgene NGS Result
ATCCGGATATAGTTCCTCCTTTCAGCAAAAAACCCCTCAAGACCCGTTTAGAGGCCCCAAGGGGTTATGC
TAGTTATTGCTCAGCGGTGGCAGCAGCCAACTCAGCTTCCTTTCGGGCTTTGTAGCAGCCGGATCTCATT
CCTTGGGATTGGTGACGACAGCCGTGGTGGAATAGGAGTAGGGGCTCAGCAGGGCGGCAATGGTGTAGCG
GCGGGGGCCGGAGTCGTTGGCTGTGAATACCACCTCTGCATGCTCATGGAATGGGGAGATGCCAAGTGCC
TTCCAGTAAGATTTGGTGTCTATTTCCACTTTGTATATCCCTTCTACAAAGCACTCCTCAGTTGTGAGCC
CATGCAGCTCTCCAGACTCACTGGTTTTCCCAGAGGCAAATGGCTCCCAGGTGTCATCAGCAGCCTTTCT
GAACACATGCACGGCCACATTGATGGCAGGACTGCCTCGGACAGCATCTAGAACTTTGACCATCAGAGGA
CTCTTGGATTCACCGGTGCCCGTAGGACCCATATGTATATCTCCTTCTTAAAGTTAAACAAAATTATTTC
TAGAGGGGAATTGTTATCCGCTCACAATTCCCCTATAGTGAGTCGTATTAATTTCGCGGGATCGAGATCG
ATCTCGATCCTCTACGCCGGACGCATCGTGGCCGGCATCACCGGCGCCACAGGTGCGGTTGCTGGCGCCT
ATATCGCCGACATCACCGATGGGGAAGATCGGGCTCGCCACTTCGGGCTCATGAGCGCTTGTTTCGGCGT
GGGTATGGTGGCAGGCCCCGTGGCCGGGGGACTGTTGGGCGCCATCTCCTTGCATGCACCATTCCTTGCG
GCGGCGGTGCTCAACGGCCTCAACCTACTACTGGGCTGCTTCCTAATGCAGGAGTCGCATAAGGGAGAGC
GTCGAGATCCCGGACACCATCGAATGGCGCAAAACCTTTCGCGGTATGGCATGATAGCGCCCGGAAGAGA
GTCAATTCAGGGTGGTGAATGTGAAACCAGTAACGTTATACGATGTCGCAGAGTATGCCGGTGTCTCTTA
TCAGACCGTTTCCCGCGTGGTGAACCAGGCCAGCCACGTTTCTGCGAAAACGCGGGAAAAAGTGGAAGCG
GCGATGGCGGAGCTGAATTACATTCCCAACCGCGTGGCACAACAACTGGCGGGCAAACAGTCGTTGCTGA
TTGGCGTTGCCACCTCCAGTCTGGCCCTGCACGCGCCGTCGCAAATTGTCGCGGCGATTAAATCTCGCGC
CGATCAACTGGGTGCCAGCGTGGTGGTGTCGATGGTAGAACGAAGCGGCGTCGAAGCCTGTAAAGCGGCG
GTGCACAATCTTCTCGCGCAACGCGTCAGTGGGCTGATCATTAACTATCCGCTGGATGACCAGGATGCCA
TTGCTGTGGAAGCTGCCTGCACTAATGTTCCGGCGTTATTTCTTGATGTCTCTGACCAGACACCCATCAA
CAGTATTATTTTCTCCCATGAAGACGGTACGCGACTGGGCGTGGAGCATCTGGTCGCATTGGGTCACCAG
CAAATCGCGCTGTTAGCGGGCCCATTAAGTTCTGTCTCGGCGCGTCTGCGTCTGGCTGGCTGGCATAAAT
ATCTCACTCGCAATCAAATTCAGCCGATAGCGGAACGGGAAGGCGACTGGAGTGCCATGTCCGGTTTTCA
ACAAACCATGCAAATGCTGAATGAGGGCATCGTTCCCACTGCGATGCTGGTTGCCAACGATCAGATGGCG
CTGGGCGCAATGCGCGCCATTACCGAGTCCGGGCTGCGCGTTGGTGCGGACATCTCGGTAGTGGGATACG
ACGATACCGAAGACAGCTCATGTTATATCCCGCCGTTAACCACCATCAAACAGGATTTTCGCCTGCTGGG
GCAAACCAGCGTGGACCGCTTGCTGCAACTCTCTCAGGGCCAGGCGGTGAAGGGCAATCAGCTGTTGCCC
GTCTCACTGGTGAAAAGAAAAACCACCCTGGCGCCCAATACGCAAACCGCCTCTCCCCGCGCGTTGGCCG
ATTCATTAATGCAGCTGGCACGACAGGTTTCCCGACTGGAAAGCGGGCAGTGAGCGCAACGCAATTAATG
TAAGTTAGCTCACTCATTAGGCACCGGGATCTCGACCGATGCCCTTGAGAGCCTTCAACCCAGTCAGCTC
CTTCCGGTGGGCGCGGGGCATGACTATCGTCGCCGCACTTATGACTGTCTTCTTTATCATGCAACTCGTA
GGACAGGTGCCGGCAGCGCTCTGGGTCATTTTCGGCGAGGACCGCTTTCGCTGGAGCGCGACGATGATCG
GCCTGTCGCTTGCGGTATTCGGAATCTTGCACGCCCTCGCTCAAGCCTTCGTCACTGGTCCCGCCACCAA
ACGTTTCGGCGAGAAGCAGGCCATTATCGCCGGCATGGCGGCCCCACGGGTGCGCATGATCGTGCTCCTG
TCGTTGAGGACCCGGCTAGGCTGGCGGGGTTGCCTTACTGGTTAGCAGAATGAATCACCGATACGCGAGC
GAACGTGAAGCGACTGCTGCTGCAAAACGTCTGCGACCTGAGCAACAACATGAATGGTCTTCGGTTTCCG
TGTTTCGTAAAGTCTGGAAACGCGGAAGTCAGCGCCCTGCACCATTATGTTCCGGATCTGCATCGCAGGA
TGCTGCTGGCTACCCTGTGGAACACCTACATCTGTATTAACGAAGCGCTGGCATTGACCCTGAGTGATTT
TTCTCTGGTCCCGCCGCATCCATACCGCCAGTTGTTTACCCTCACAACGTTCCAGTAACCGGGCATGTTC
ATCATCAGTAACCCGTATCGTGAGCATCCTCTCTCGTTTCATCGGTATCATTACCCCCATGAACAGAAAT
CCCCCTTACACGGAGGCATCAGTGACCAAACAGGAAAAAACCGCCCTTAACATGGCCCGCTTTATCAGAA
GCCAGACATTAACGCTTCTGGAGAAACTCAACGAGCTGGACGCGGATGAACAGGCAGACATCTGTGAATC
GCTTCACGACCACGCTGATGAGCTTTACCGCAGCTGCCTCGCGCGTTTCGGTGATGACGGTGAAAACCTC
TGACACATGCAGCTCCCGGAGACGGTCACAGCTTGTCTGTAAGCGGATGCCGGGAGCAGACAAGCCCGTC
AGGGCGCGTCAGCGGGTGTTGGCGGGTGTCGGGGCGCAGCCATGACCCAGTCACGTAGCGATAGCGGAGT
GTATACTGGCTTAACTATGCGGCATCAGAGCAGATTGTACTGAGAGTGCACCATTGCGGTGTGAAATACC
GCACAGATGCGTAAGGAGAAAATACCGCATCAGGCGCTCTTCCGCTTCCTCGCTCACTGACTCGCTGCGC
TCGGTCGTTCGGCTGCGGCGAGCGGTATCAGCTCACTCAAAGGCGGTAATACGGTTATCCACAGAATCAG
GGGATAACGCAGGAAAGAACATGTGAGCAAAAGGCCAGCAAAAGGCCAGGAACCGTAAAAAGGCCGCGTT
GCTGGCGTTTTTCCATAGGCTCCGCCCCCCTGACGAGCATCACAAAAATCGACGCTCAAGTCAGAGGTGG
CGAAACCCGACAGGACTATAAAGATACCAGGCGTTTCCCCCTGGAAGCTCCCTCGTGCGCTCTCCTGTTC
CGACCCTGCCGCTTACCGGATACCTGTCCGCCTTTCTCCCTTCGGGAAGCGTGGCGCTTTCTCATAGCTC
ACGCTGTAGGTATCTCAGTTCGGTGTAGGTCGTTCGCTCCAAGCTGGGCTGTGTGCACGAACCCCCCGTT
CAGCCCGACCGCTGCGCCTTATCCGGTAACTATCGTCTTGAGTCCAACCCGGTAAGACACGACTTATCGC
CACTGGCAGCAGCCACTGGTAACAGGATTAGCAGAGCGAGGTATGTAGGCGGTGCTACAGAGTTCTTGAA
GTGGTGGCCTAACTACGGCTACACTAGAAGGACAGTATTTGGTATCTGCGCTCTGCTGAAGCCAGTTACC
TTCGGAAAAAGAGTTGGTAGCTCTTGATCCGGCAAACAAACCACCGCTGGTAGCGGTGGTTTTTTTGTTT
GCAAGCAGCAGATTACGCGCAGAAAAAAAGGATCTCAAGAAGATCCTTTGATCTTTTCTACGGGGTCTGA
CGCTCAGTGGAACGAAAACTCACGTTAAGGGATTTTGGTCATGAACAATAAAACTGTCTGCTTACATAAA
CAGTAATACAAGGGGTGTTATGAGCCATATTCAACGGGAAACGTCTTGCTCTAGGCCGCGATTAAATTCC
AACATGGATGCTGATTTATATGGGTATAAATGGGCTCGCGATAATGTCGGGCAATCAGGTGCGACAATCT
ATCGATTGTATGGGAAGCCCGATGCGCCAGAGTTGTTTCTGAAACATGGCAAAGGTAGCGTTGCCAATGA
TGTTACAGATGAGATGGTCAGACTAAACTGGCTGACGGAATTTATGCCTCTTCCGACCATCAAGCATTTT
ATCCGTACTCCTGATGATGCATGGTTACTCACCACTGCGATCCCCGGGAAAACAGCATTCCAGGTATTAG
AAGAATATCCTGATTCAGGTGAAAATATTGTTGATGCGCTGGCAGTGTTCCTGCGCCGGTTGCATTCGAT
TCCTGTTTGTAATTGTCCTTTTAACAGCGATCGCGTATTTCGTCTCGCTCAGGCGCAATCACGAATGAAT
AACGGTTTGGTTGATGCGAGTGATTTTGATGACGAGCGTAATGGCTGGCCTGTTGAACAAGTCTGGAAAG
AAATGCATAAACTTTTGCCATTCTCACCGGATTCAGTCGTCACTCATGGTGATTTCTCACTTGATAACCT
TATTTTTGACGAGGGGAAATTAATAGGTTGTATTGATGTTGGACGAGTCGGAATCGCAGACCGATACCAG
GATCTTGCCATCCTATGGAACTGCCTCGGTGAGTTTTCTCCTTCATTACAGAAACGGCTTTTTCAAAAAT
ATGGTATTGATAATCCTGATATGAATAAATTGCAGTTTCATTTGATGCTCGATGAGTTTTTCTAAGAATT
AATTCATGAGCGGATACATATTTGAATGTATTTAGAAAAATAAACAAATAGGGGTTCCGCGCACATTTCC
CCGAAAAGTGCCACCTAAATTGTAAGCGTTAATATTTTGTTAAAATTCGCGTTAAATTTTTGTTAAATCA
GCTCATTTTTTAACCAATAGGCCAAAATCGGCAAAATCCCTTATAAATCAAAAGAATAGACCGAGATAGG
GT
[37 nt withheld, positions 5253-5289]
AAAGAACGTGGACTCCAACGTCAAAGG
[49 nt withheld, positions 5317-5365]
T
[91 nt withheld, positions 5367-5457]
G
[124 nt withheld, positions 5459-5582]
CCCATTCGCCA
Features (pLannotate 1.2.2; 18 found; start..end, strand, type, name):
     26..73      -  terminator     T7 terminator: transcription terminator for bacteriophage T7 RNA polymerase
     81..123     -  CDS            SET1 (fragment): solubility-enhancement tag derived from T7 phage gene 10B
    139..519     -  CDS            TTR (fragment): TTHY_HUMAN - Also known as PALB. Experimental evidence at protein level: Swiss-Prot protein existence level 1. Thyroid hormone-binding protein. Probably transports thyroxine from the bloodstream to the brain. From Homo sapiens (Human).
    530..552     -  RBS            RBS: efficient ribosome binding site from bacteriophage T7 gene 10 (Olins and Rangwala, 1989)
    567..591     -  protein_bind   lac operator: The lac repressor binds to the lac operator to inhibit transcription in E. coli. This inhibition can be relieved by adding lactose or isopropyl-β-D-thiogalactopyranoside (IPTG). lac repressor encoded by lacI
    592..610     -  promoter       T7 promoter: promoter for bacteriophage T7 RNA polymerase
    636..915     +  CDS            TcR (fragment): tetracycline efflux protein; tet; confers resistance to tetracycline
    923..1000    +  promoter       lacI promoter: lacI
   1001..2083    +  CDS            lacI: lac repressor; lacI; The lac repressor binds to the lac operator to inhibit transcription in E. coli. This inhibition can be relieved by adding lactose or isopropyl-β-D-thiogalactopyranoside (IPTG).
   2096..2117    +  protein_bind   CAP binding site: CAP binding activates transcription in the presence of cAMP. E. coli catabolite activator protein
   2132..2423    +  CDS            TcR (fragment): tetracycline efflux protein; tet; confers resistance to tetracycline
   2495..2875    -  CDS            YPB1_ECOLX: Protein predicted: Swiss-Prot protein existence level 4. From Escherichia coli.
   2892..3083    +  CDS            rop: Rop protein, which maintains plasmids at low copy number; rop
   3185..3324    +  misc_feature   bom: basis of mobility region from pBR322
   3510..4098    -  rep_origin     ori: high-copy-number ColE1/pMB1/pBR322/pUC origin of replication
   4220..5035    +  CDS            KanR: aminoglycoside phosphotransferase; aph(3')-Ia; confers resistance to kanamycin in bacteria or G418 (Geneticin®) in eukaryotes
   5044..5101    -  promoter       AmpR promoter (fragment): bla
   5224..5582    -  rep_origin     f1 ori (sequence partly withheld): f1 bacteriophage origin of replication; arrow indicates direction of (+) strand synthesis
