[The description below was written by a language model from this plasmid's Addgene catalogue record and pLannotate feature annotations shown in this document.]
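Description:
TTR C10S E63C is a bacterial expression plasmid built on the pET29 backbone for producing a double-mutant form of human transthyretin (TTR), the thyroid hormone-binding transport protein, in E. coli. The roughly 387 bp insert carries two substitutions, C10S and E63C. This pattern removes one cysteine and places a cysteine at a new position, though the record does not state the reason for the design. The mutations were introduced into a wild-type TTR construct obtained from another laboratory, and the listed cloning method is ligation-independent cloning. The associated publication concerns the transthyretin aggregation pathway, so the protein was presumably made for in vitro biophysical study.

Expression follows the standard pET arrangement. A T7 promoter with an adjacent lac operator drives the TTR coding sequence, which is preceded by the T7 gene 10 ribosome binding site and followed by the T7 terminator. A plasmid-borne lacI gene under its own promoter supplies the repressor, so transcription stays off until IPTG induction in a host that provides T7 RNA polymerase. A short fragment annotated as a T7 gene 10B-derived solubility tag lies between the TTR sequence and the terminator; the record does not indicate whether it is translated as part of the protein.

The plasmid replicates from a pBR322-type ColE1 origin with the rop gene and bom region, consistent with the low copy number listed. It is selected with kanamycin through the aph(3')-Ia gene, and an f1 origin is also present. The tetracycline-resistance and AmpR promoter annotations are only backbone fragments, not functional markers. The sequenced record is 5,593 nt, somewhat shorter than the 5,758 bp catalogue total.
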