Addgene plasmid #190009: TTR C10S E63C
Purpose: Expression of human TTR in E coli
Depositing lab: Peter Wright. Depositing organization: Scripps California (The Scripps Research Institute). Publication: A transthyretin monomer intermediate undergoes local unfolding and transient interaction with oligomers in a kinetically concerted aggregation pathway. Sun X, Ferguson JA, Dyson HJ, Wright PE. J Biol Chem. 2022 Jun 18;298(8):102162. doi: 10.1016/j.jbc.2022.102162. PubMed 35724960.
Backbone
  Vector backbone: pet29
  Backbone manufacturer: emdmillipore
  Backbone size w/o insert (bp): 5371
  Total vector size (bp): 5758
  Vector type: Bacterial Expression
Growth in bacteria
  Bacterial resistance: Kanamycin, 50 μg/mL
  Growth temperature: 37°C
  Growth strain: DH5alpha
  Copy number: Low Copy
Gene/Insert
  Gene/Insert name: TTR
  Species: H. sapiens (human)
  Insert size (bp): 387
  Mutation: C10S, E63C
  Entrez Gene: TTR (a.k.a. ATTR, CTS, CTS1, HEL111, HsT2651, PALB, TBPA, TTN)
  Promoter: T7
  Cloning method: Ligation Independent Cloning
  Sequencing primers: 5′ T7; 3′ T7
Resource information
  A portion of this plasmid was derived from a plasmid made by: We made mutations on the wild type construct received from the Kelly lab. Description of wild type TTR plasmid generation in supplementary info of this reference : https://pubs.acs.org/doi/abs/10.1021/cb5004477
Terms and licenses: Academic/Nonprofit Terms; Industry Terms: Not Available to Industry
How to cite: TTR C10S E63C was a gift from Peter Wright (Addgene plasmid # 190009 ; http://n2t.net/addgene:190009 ; RRID:Addgene_190009)
