>Addgene plasmid #190009 | TTR C10S E63C | depositor partial sequence | sequence record 367728 | T7 promoter to terminator
TAATTTTGTTTAACTTTAAGAAGGAGATATACATATGGGTCCTACGGGCACCGGTGAATCCAAGAGTCCT
CTGATGGTCAAAGTTCTAGATGCTGTCCGAGGCAGTCCTGCCATCAATGTGGCCGTGCATGTGTTCAGAA
AGGCTGCTGATGACACCTGGGAGCCATTTGCCTCTGGGAAAACCAGTGAGTCTGGAGAGCTGCATGGGCT
CACAACTGAGGAGTGCTTTGTAGAAGGGATATACAAAGTGGAAATAGACACCAAATCTTACTGGAAGGCA
CTTGGCATCTCCCCATTCCATGAGCATGCAGAGGTGGTATTCACAGCCAACGACTCCGGCCCCCGCCGCT
ACACCATTGCCGCCCTGCTGAGCCCCTACTCCTATTCCACCACGGCTGTCGTCACCAATCCCAAGGAATG
AGATCCGGCTGCTACAAAGCCCGAAAGGAAGCTGAGTTGGCTGCTGCCACCGCTGAGCAATAACTAGCAT
AACCCCTTGGGGCCTCTAAACGGGTCTTGAGGGGTTTTTTGCTGAAAGGAGGAACTATATCCGGATTGGC
GAATGGGACG
